Addgene plasmid #204337: pLVX-hSyn-Galpha-13 ONE-GO
Purpose: GPCR/G protein BRET biosensor
Depositing lab: Mikel Garcia-Marcos. Depositing organization: Boston University Medical Campus. Publication: Direct interrogation of context-dependent GPCR activity with a universal biosensor platform. Janicot R, Maziarz M, Park JC, Zhao J, Luebbers A, Green E, Philibert CE, Zhang H, Layne MD, Wu JC, Garcia-Marcos M. Cell. 2024 Feb 16:S0092-8674(24)00065-5. doi: 10.1016/j.cell.2024.01.028. PubMed 38412860.
Backbone
  Vector backbone: pLVX-IRES-Hygro
  Vector type: Lentiviral
Growth in bacteria
  Bacterial resistance: Ampicillin, 100 μg/mL
  Growth temperature: 37°C
  Growth strain: NEB Stable
  Copy number: High Copy
Gene/Insert
  Gene/Insert name: hSyn Galpha-13 ONE-GO (alt name: GNA13)
  Species: H. sapiens (human)
  Entrez Gene: GNA13 (a.k.a. G13, HG1N)
  Cloning method: Gibson Cloning
Terms and licenses: Academic/Nonprofit Terms; Industry Terms: Not Available to Industry
How to cite: pLVX-hSyn-Galpha-13 ONE-GO was a gift from Mikel Garcia-Marcos (Addgene plasmid # 204337 ; http://n2t.net/addgene:204337 ; RRID:Addgene_204337)
