[The description below was written by a language model from this plasmid's Addgene catalogue record and pLannotate feature annotations shown in this document.]
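Description:
pLVX-hSyn-Galpha-13 ONE-GO is a lentiviral transfer plasmid built on the pLVX-IRES-Hygro backbone that delivers a single-vector BRET biosensor for GPCR-driven activation of the human G protein Gα13 (GNA13). It is propagated in E. coli as a high-copy plasmid through a ColE1/pUC-type origin and selected with ampicillin (AmpR, β-lactamase). The HIV-1-derived elements needed for packaging and transduction are annotated: two LTR regions flanking the cassette, the Ψ packaging signal with an adjoining gag fragment, the Rev response element for Rev-dependent export of the genomic RNA, and the cPPT/CTS. A WPRE lies downstream of the payload to boost transcript expression. Although the backbone name implies a hygromycin marker, no hygromycin resistance gene appears in the feature table, so that position appears to be occupied by the second sensor component.

Expression is driven by the human synapsin I promoter, which confers neuron-specific expression. The transcript is bicistronic. The first open reading frame consists of two Gα-like segments interrupted by the yellow fluorescent protein Citrine. The annotation tool matched these segments to squid and nematode Gα homologues, but they correspond to the GNA13 insert named in the record, giving an internally tagged Gα13 that serves as the BRET acceptor. An EMCV IRES then directs translation of a second protein: a Src-derived N-myristoylation signal for membrane anchoring, a fragment matching Arhgef11 (a RhoGEF that engages Gα12/13), and NanoLuc luciferase as the BRET donor. Binding of this detector module to activated Gα13 would bring NanoLuc close to Citrine and raise the BRET signal. The construct is intended for reporting GPCR/G13 activity, and its promoter and lentiviral format suit it to neurons.
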