Features (pLannotate 1.2.2; 27 found; start..end, strand, type, name):
     74..174     +  CDS            Rev (fragment): human immunodeficiency virus 1 (HIV-1) Rev protein; rev; enhances nuclear export of unspliced and incompletely spliced viral mRNAs
    189..304     +  misc_feature   cPPT/CTS: central polypurine tract and central termination sequence of HIV-1 (lacking the first T)
    346..793     +  promoter       hSyn promoter: human synapsin I promoter; confers neuron-specific expression (Kügler et al., 2003)
    800..819     -  misc_feature   MCS (fragment): pBluescript multiple cloning site
    877..1203    +  CDS            GNAQ_LOLFO (fragment): Experimental evidence at protein level: Swiss-Prot protein existence level 1. The G(q) alpha subunit is involved in the light-dependent activation of phospholipase C. From Loligo forbesii (Veined squid).
   1228..1944    +  CDS            Citrine: Citrine is a basic (constitutively fluorescent) yellow fluorescent protein published in 2001, derived from Aequorea victoria. It has moderate acid sensitivity.
   1993..2700    +  CDS            gpa-12 (fragment): GPA12_CAEEL - Experimental evidence at protein level: Swiss-Prot protein existence level 1. Guanine nucleotide-binding proteins (G proteins) are involved as modulators or transducers in various transmembrane signaling systems (Probable). May play a role in resistance to fungal infection in the epidermis by regulating the up-regulation of several antimicrobial peptides of the NLP and CNC families (PubMed:22470487, PubMed:19380113). Upstream of plc-3, tpa-1 and the p38-like pathway, required for the expression of antimicrobial peptide nlp-29 in the epidermis in response to fungal infection or ph
   2830..3292    +  misc_feature   IRES: internal ribosome entry site (IRES) of the encephalomyocarditis virus (EMCV)
   3316..3336    +  CDS            myr: N-myristoylation signal from Src kinase (Pellman et al., 1985; Kaplan et al., 1988)
   3355..3966    +  CDS            Arhgef11 (fragment): ARHGB_RAT - Experimental evidence at protein level: Swiss-Prot protein existence level 1. May play a role in the regulation of RhoA GTPase by guanine nucleotide-binding alpha-12 (GNA12) and alpha-13 (GNA13). Acts as guanine nucleotide exchange factor (GEF) for RhoA GTPase and may act as GTPase-activating protein (GAP) for GNA12 and GNA13. Involved in neurotrophin-induced neurite outgrowth (By similarity). From Rattus norvegicus (Rat).
   3985..4500    +  CDS            Nluc: NanoLuc® luciferase human codon-optimized
   4514..5102    +  misc_feature   WPRE: woodchuck hepatitis virus posttranscriptional regulatory element
   5119..5637    +  CDS            nef (fragment): NEF_HV1BR - Experimental evidence at protein level: Swiss-Prot protein existence level 1. Extracellular Nef protein targets CD4(+) T-lymphocytes for apoptosis by interacting with CXCR4 surface receptors (PubMed:14990729). From Human immunodeficiency virus type 1 group M subtype B (isolate BRU/LAI) (HIV-1).
   5685..5942    +  LTR            5' LTR (truncated): truncated 5' long terminal repeat (LTR) from HIV-1
   6094..6110    -  protein_bind   lac operator: The lac repressor binds to the lac operator to inhibit transcription in E. coli. This inhibition can be relieved by adding lactose or isopropyl-β-D-thiogalactopyranoside (IPTG). lac repressor encoded by lacI
   6118..6148    -  promoter       lac promoter: promoter for the E. coli lac operon
   6163..6184    -  protein_bind   CAP binding site: CAP binding activates transcription in the presence of cAMP. E. coli catabolite activator protein
   6197..6289    -  CDS            lacI (fragment): lac repressor; lacI; The lac repressor binds to the lac operator to inhibit transcription in E. coli. This inhibition can be relieved by adding lactose or isopropyl-β-D-thiogalactopyranoside (IPTG).
   6472..7060    -  rep_origin     ori: high-copy-number ColE1/pMB1/pBR322/pUC origin of replication
   7231..8091    -  CDS            AmpR: β-lactamase; bla; confers resistance to ampicillin, carbenicillin, and related antibiotics
   8092..8196    -  promoter       AmpR promoter: bla
   8244..8378    +  polyA_signal   SV40 poly(A) signal: SV40 polyadenylation signal
   8545..8874    +  CDS            nef (fragment): NEF_HV1BR - Experimental evidence at protein level: Swiss-Prot protein existence level 1. Extracellular Nef protein targets CD4(+) T-lymphocytes for apoptosis by interacting with CXCR4 surface receptors (PubMed:14990729). From Human immunodeficiency virus type 1 group M subtype B (isolate BRU/LAI) (HIV-1).
   8922..9179    +  LTR            5' LTR (truncated): truncated 5' long terminal repeat (LTR) from HIV-1
   9226..9351    +  misc_feature   HIV-1 Ψ: packaging signal of human immunodeficiency virus type 1
   9335..9673    +  CDS            HIV-1 gag (fragment): gag protein from human immunodeficiency virus 1; gag
   9848..10081   +  misc_feature   RRE: The Rev response element (RRE) of HIV-1 allows for Rev-dependent mRNA export from the nucleus to the cytoplasm.
>Addgene plasmid #204337 | pLVX-hSyn-Galpha-13 ONE-GO | addgene full sequence | sequence record 408624 | Addgene NGS Result
TTTAAGAATAGTTTTTGCTGTACTTTCTATAGTGAATAGAGTTAGGCAGGGATATTCACCATTATCGTTT
CAGACCCACCTCCCAACCCCGAGGGGACCCGACAGGCCCGAAGGAATAGAAGAAGAAGGTGGAGAGAGAG
ACAGAGACAGATCCATTCGATTAGTGAACGGATCTCGACGGTATCGCCTTTAAAAGAAAAGGGGGGATTG
GGGGGTACAGTGCAGGGGAAAGAATAGTAGACATAATAGCAACAGACATACAAACTAAAGAATTACAAAA
ACAAATTACAAAAATTCAAAATTTTCGGGTTTATTACAGGGACAGCAGAGATCCAGTTTATCGATAGTGC
AAGTGGGTTTTAGGACCAGGATGAGGCGGGGTGGGGGTGCCTACCTGACGACCGACCCCGACCCACTGGA
CAAGCACCCAACCCCCATTCCCCAAATTGCGCATCCCCTATCAGAGAGGGGGAGGGGAAACAGGATGCGG
CGAGGCGCGTGCGCACTGCCAGCTTCAGCACCGCGGACAGTGCCTTCGCCCCCGCCTGGCGGCGCGCGCC
ACCGCCGCCTCAGCACTGAAGGCGCGCTGACGTCACTCGCCGGTCCCCCGCAAACTCCCCTTCCCGGCCA
CCTTGGTCGCGTCCGCGCCGCCGCCGGCCCAGCCGGACCGCACCACGCGAGGCGCGAGATAGGGGGGCAC
GGGCGCGACCATCTGCGCTGCGGCGCCGGCGACTCAGCGCTGCCTCAGTCTGCGGTGGGCAGCGGAGGAG
TCGTGTCGTGCCTGAGAGCGCAGCTCGAGACTAGTTCTAGAGCGGCCGCGGATCCATGGCGGACTTCCTG
CCGTCGCGGTCCGTGCTGTCCGTGTGCTTCCCCGGCTGCCTGCTGACGAGTGGCGAGGCCGAGCAGCAAC
GCAAGTCCAAGGAGATCGACAAATGCCTGTCTCGGGAAAAGACCTATGTGAAGCGGCTGGTGAAGATCCT
GCTGCTGGGCGCGGGCGAGAGCGGCAAGTCCACCTTCCTGAAGCAGATGCGGATCATCCACGGGCAGGAC
TTCGACCAGCGCGCGCGCGAGGAGTTCCGCCCCACCATCTACAGCAACGTGATCAAAGGTATGAGGGTGC
TGGTTGATGCTCGAGAGAAGCTTCATATTCCCTGGGGAGACAACTCAAACCAACAACATGGAGATAAGAT
GATGTCGTTTGATACCCGGGCCCCGCGGGGATCAGGCATGGTTTCAAAGGGAGAAGAGTTGTTCACAGGG
GTTGTACCGATTCTTGTAGAACTTGACGGAGATGTCAACGGGCACAAGTTTAGTGTAAGTGGAGAAGGCG
AGGGCGATGCGACCTATGGAAAACTGACCCTTAAATTTATTTGTACTACGGGTAAATTGCCCGTTCCCTG
GCCGACATTGGTAACTACATTCGGATATGGTTTGATGTGCTTTGCAAGGTATCCGGATCACATGAAGCAG
CATGATTTCTTCAAGTCCGCCATGCCCGAAGGCTACGTCCAGGAGCGCACCATCTTCTTCAAGGACGACG
GCAACTACAAGACCCGCGCCGAGGTGAAGTTCGAGGGCGACACCCTGGTGAACCGCATCGAGCTGAAGGG
CATCGACTTCAAGGAGGACGGCAACATCCTGGGGCACAAGCTGGAGTACAACTACAACAGCCACAACGTC
TATATCATGGCCGACAAGCAGAAGAACGGCATCAAGGTGAACTTCAAGATCCGCCACAACATCGAGGACG
GCAGCGTGCAGCTCGCCGACCACTACCAGCAGAACACCCCCATCGGCGACGGCCCCGTGCTGCTGCCCGA
CAACCACTACCTGAGCTACCAGTCCGCCATGAGCAAAGACCCCAACGAGAAGCGCGATCACATGGTCCTG
CTGGAGTTCGTGACCGCCGCCGGGATCACTCTCGGCATGGACGAGCTGTACAAGGGATCAGGCCCGCGGA
TGGCAGCCCAAGGAATGGTGGAAACAAGGGTTTTCTTACAATATCTTCCTGCTATAAGAGCATTATGGGC
AGACAGCGGCATACAGAATGCCTATGACCGGCGTCGAGAATTTCAACTGGGTGAATCTGTAAAATATTTC
CTGGATAACTTGGATAAACTTGGAGAACCAGAGTATATGCCAACAGAACAAGATATTCTGCTTGCCAGAA
GACCCACCAAAGGCATCCATGAATACGACTTTGAAATAAAAAATGTTCCTTTCAAAATGGTTGATGTAGG
TGGTCAGAGATCAGAAAGGAAACGTTGGTTTGAATGTTTCGACAGTGTGACATCAATACTTTTCCTTGTT
TCCTCAAGTGAATTTGACCAGGTGCTTATGGAAGATCGACTGACCAATCGCCTTACAGAGTCTCTGAACA
TTTTTGAAACAATCGTCAATAACCGGGTTTTCAGCAATGTCTCCATAATTCTGTTCTTAAACAAGACAGA
CTTGCTTGAGGAGAAGGTGCAAATTGTGAGCATCAAAGACTATTTCCTAGAATTTGAAGGGGATCCCCAC
TGCTTAAGAGACGTCCAAAAATTCCTGGTGGAATGTTTCCGGAACAAACGCCGGGACCAGCAACAGAAGC
CCTTATACCACCACTTCACCACTGCTATCAACACGGAGAACATCCGCCTTGTTTTCCGTGACGTGAAGGA
TACTATTCTGCATGACAACCTCAAGCAGCTTATGCTACAGTGATCTAGGCGGCCGCCGCCCCTCTCCCTC
CCCCCCCCCTAACGTTACTGGCCGAAGCCGCTTGGAATAAGGCCGGTGTGCGTTTGTCTATATGTTATTT
TCCACCATATTGCCGTCTTTTGGCAATGTGAGGGCCCGGAAACCTGGCCCTGTCTTCTTGACGAGCATTC
CTAGGGGTCTTTCCCCTCTCGCCAAAGGAATGCAAGGTCTGTTGAATGTCGTGAAGGAAGCAGTTCCTCT
GGAAGCTTCTTGAAGACAAACAACGTCTGTAGCGACCCTTTGCAGGCAGCGGAACCCCCCACCTGGCGAC
AGGTGCCTCTGCGGCCAAAAGCCACGTGTATAAGATACACCTGCAAAGGCGGCACAACCCCAGTGCCACG
TTGTGAGTTGGATAGTTGTGGAAAGAGTCAAATGGCTCTCCTCAAGCGTATTCAACAAGGGGCTGAAGGA
TGCCCAGAAGGTACCCCATTGTATGGGATCTGATCTGGGGCCTCGGTGCACATGCTTTACATGTGTTTAG
TCGAGGTTAAAAAAACGTCTAGGCCCCCCGAACCACGGGGACGTGGTTTTCCTTTGAAAAACACGATGAT
AAGCTTGCCACAACCCGTACCAAAGATGGGGAGTAGCAAGAGCAAGACGTCGAATTCCGGAATCAAGCTT
CTGATTATTGGCCCAGAGGAAGATTATGACCCAGGTTATTTCAACAATGAGAGTGACATCATCTTCCAAG
ATCTTGAAAAACTGAAGTCACATCCAGCTTACTTGGTAGTTTTTCTACGTTACATCCTCTCTCAGGCAGA
CCCTGGCCCCCTGCTTTTTTATTTGTGTTCAGAAGTTTATCAACAGACAAATCCCAAAGATTCCCGAAGT
CTGGGGAAAGACATCTGGAACATTTTCCTGGAGAAAAATGCGCCTCTCAGAGTGAAGATCCCTGAGATGT
TGCAGGCTGAAATTGACCTACGCCTGCGGAACAATGAGGACCCTCGCAATGTGCTCTGTGAAGCTCAGGA
GGCAGTCATGCTGGAAATCCAGGAGCAGATCAACGACTACAGATCCAAGCGTACTCTGGGCCTGGGCAGC
CTCTATGGTGAAAATGACCTGCTAGGCCTGGATGGGGACCCTCTTCGAGAACGCCAAATGGCTGAGAAGC
AGCTGGCTGCCCTTGGAGATATCTTGTCCAAATATGAGGAAGATCGGAGTGCCCCCATGGACTTTGCTGT
TAATACCTTTATGAGCCACGCTGGGATCCGTCTTCGGGAGTCTCGAGGCGGATCAGGCGGATCCATGGTC
TTCACACTCGAAGATTTCGTTGGGGACTGGCGACAGACAGCCGGCTACAACCTGGACCAAGTCCTTGAAC
AGGGAGGTGTGTCCAGTTTGTTTCAGAATCTCGGGGTGTCCGTAACTCCGATCCAAAGGATTGTCCTGAG
CGGTGAAAATGGGCTGAAGATCGACATCCATGTCATCATCCCGTATGAAGGTCTGAGCGGCGACCAAATG
GGCCAGATCGAAAAAATTTTTAAGGTGGTGTACCCTGTGGATGATCATCACTTTAAGGTGATCCTGCACT
ATGGCACACTGGTAATCGACGGGGTTACGCCGAACATGATCGACTATTTCGGACGGCCGTATGAAGGCAT
CGCCGTGTTCGACGGCAAAAAGATCACTGTAACAGGGACCCTGTGGAACGGCAACAAAATTATCGACGAG
CGCCTGATCAACCCCGACGGCTCCCTGCTGTTCCGAGTAACCATCAACGGAGTGACCGGCTGGCGGCTGT
GCGAACGCATTCTGGCGTAAACGCGTCTGGAACAATCAACCTCTGGATTACAAAATTTGTGAAAGATTGA
CTGGTATTCTTAACTATGTTGCTCCTTTTACGCTATGTGGATACGCTGCTTTAATGCCTTTGTATCATGC
TATTGCTTCCCGTATGGCTTTCATTTTCTCCTCCTTGTATAAATCCTGGTTGCTGTCTCTTTATGAGGAG
TTGTGGCCCGTTGTCAGGCAACGTGGCGTGGTGTGCACTGTGTTTGCTGACGCAACCCCCACTGGTTGGG
GCATTGCCACCACCTGTCAGCTCCTTTCCGGGACTTTCGCTTTCCCCCTCCCTATTGCCACGGCGGAACT
CATCGCCGCCTGCCTTGCCCGCTGCTGGACAGGGGCTCGGCTGTTGGGCACTGACAATTCCGTGGTGTTG
TCGGGGAAGCTGACGTCCTTTCCATGGCTGCTCGCCTGTGTTGCCACCTGGATTCTGCGCGGGACGTCCT
TCTGCTACGTCCCTTCGGCCCTCAATCCAGCGGACCTTCCTTCCCGCGGCCTGCTGCCGGCTCTGCGGCC
TCTTCCGCGTCTTCGCCTTCGCCCTCAGACGAGTCGGATCTCCCTTTGGGCCGCCTCCCCGCCTGGAATT
AATTCTGCAGTCGAGACCTAGAAAAACATGGAGCAATCACAAGTAGCAATACAGCAGCTACCAATGCTGA
TTGTGCCTGGCTAGAAGCACAAGAGGAGGAGGAGGTGGGTTTTCCAGTCACACCTCAGGTACCTTTAAGA
CCAATGACTTACAAGGCAGCTGTAGATCTTAGCCACTTTTTAAAAGAAAAGAGGGGACTGGAAGGGCTAA
TTCACTCCCAACGAAGACAAGATATCCTTGATCTGTGGATCTACCACACACAAGGCTACTTCCCTGATTA
GCAGAACTACACACCAGGGCCAGGGGTCAGATATCCACTGACCTTTGGATGGTGCTACAAGCTAGTACCA
GTTGAGCCAGATAAGGTAGAAGAGGCCAATAAAGGAGAGAACACCAGCTTGTTACACCCTGTGAGCCTGC
ATGGGATGGATGACCCGGAGAGAGAAGTGTTAGAGTGGAGGTTTGACAGCCGCCTAGCATTTCATCACGT
GGCCCGAGAGCTGCATCCGGAGTACTTCAAGAACTGCTGATATCGAGCTTGCTACAAGGGACTTTCCGCT
GGGGACTTTCCAGGGAGGCGTGGCCTGGGCGGGACTGGGGAGTGGCGAGCCCTCAGATCCTGCATATAAG
CAGCTGCTTTTTGCCTGTACTGGGTCTCTCTGGTTAGACCAGATCTGAGCCTGGGAGCTCTCTGGCTAAC
TAGGGAACCCACTGCTTAAGCCTCAATAAAGCTTGCCTTGAGTGCTTCAAGTAGTGTGTGCCCGTCTGTT
GTGTGACTCTGGTAACTAGAGATCCCTCAGACCCTTTTAGTCAGTGTGGAAAATCTCTAGCAGTAGTAGT
TCATGTCATCTTATTATTCAGTATTTATAACTTGCAAAGAAATGAATATCAGAGAGTGAGAGGCCTTGAC
ATTGCTAGCGTTTACCGTCGACCTCTAGCTAGAGCTTGGCGTAATCATGGTCATAGCTGTTTCCTGTGTG
AAATTGTTATCCGCTCACAATTCCACACAACATACGAGCCGGAAGCATAAAGTGTAAAGCCTGGGGTGCC
TAATGAGTGAGCTAACTCACATTAATTGCGTTGCGCTCACTGCCCGCTTTCCAGTCGGGAAACCTGTCGT
GCCAGCTGCATTAATGAATCGGCCAACGCGCGGGGAGAGGCGGTTTGCGTATTGGGCGCTCTTCCGCTTC
CTCGCTCACTGACTCGCTGCGCTCGGTCGTTCGGCTGCGGCGAGCGGTATCAGCTCACTCAAAGGCGGTA
ATACGGTTATCCACAGAATCAGGGGATAACGCAGGAAAGAACATGTGAGCAAAAGGCCAGCAAAAGGCCA
GGAACCGTAAAAAGGCCGCGTTGCTGGCGTTTTTCCATAGGCTCCGCCCCCCTGACGAGCATCACAAAAA
TCGACGCTCAAGTCAGAGGTGGCGAAACCCGACAGGACTATAAAGATACCAGGCGTTTCCCCCTGGAAGC
TCCCTCGTGCGCTCTCCTGTTCCGACCCTGCCGCTTACCGGATACCTGTCCGCCTTTCTCCCTTCGGGAA
GCGTGGCGCTTTCTCATAGCTCACGCTGTAGGTATCTCAGTTCGGTGTAGGTCGTTCGCTCCAAGCTGGG
CTGTGTGCACGAACCCCCCGTTCAGCCCGACCGCTGCGCCTTATCCGGTAACTATCGTCTTGAGTCCAAC
CCGGTAAGACACGACTTATCGCCACTGGCAGCAGCCACTGGTAACAGGATTAGCAGAGCGAGGTATGTAG
GCGGTGCTACAGAGTTCTTGAAGTGGTGGCCTAACTACGGCTACACTAGAAGAACAGTATTTGGTATCTG
CGCTCTGCTGAAGCCAGTTACCTTCGGAAAAAGAGTTGGTAGCTCTTGATCCGGCAAACAAACCACCGCT
GGTAGCGGTGGTTTTTTTGTTTGCAAGCAGCAGATTACGCGCAGAAAAAAAGGATCTCAAGAAGATCCTT
TGATCTTTTCTACGGGGTCTGACGCTCAGTGGAACGAAAACTCACGTTAAGGGATTTTGGTCATGAGATT
ATCAAAAAGGATCTTCACCTAGATCCTTTTAAATTAAAAATGAAGTTTTAAATCAATCTAAAGTATATAT
GAGTAAACTTGGTCTGACAGTTACCAATGCTTAATCAGTGAGGCACCTATCTCAGCGATCTGTCTATTTC
GTTCATCCATAGTTGCCTGACTCCCCGTCGTGTAGATAACTACGATACGGGAGGGCTTACCATCTGGCCC
CAGTGCTGCAATGATACCGCGAGACCCACGCTCACCGGCTCCAGATTTATCAGCAATAAACCAGCCAGCC
GGAAGGGCCGAGCGCAGAAGTGGTCCTGCAACTTTATCCGCCTCCATCCAGTCTATTAATTGTTGCCGGG
AAGCTAGAGTAAGTAGTTCGCCAGTTAATAGTTTGCGCAACGTTGTTGCCATTGCTACAGGCATCGTGGT
GTCACGCTCGTCGTTTGGTATGGCTTCATTCAGCTCCGGTTCCCAACGATCAAGGCGAGTTACATGATCC
CCCATGTTGTGCAAAAAAGCGGTTAGCTCCTTCGGTCCTCCGATCGTTGTCAGAAGTAAGTTGGCCGCAG
TGTTATCACTCATGGTTATGGCAGCACTGCATAATTCTCTTACTGTCATGCCATCCGTAAGATGCTTTTC
TGTGACTGGTGAGTACTCAACCAAGTCATTCTGAGAATAGTGTATGCGGCGACCGAGTTGCTCTTGCCCG
GCGTCAATACGGGATAATACCGCGCCACATAGCAGAACTTTAAAAGTGCTCATCATTGGAAAACGTTCTT
CGGGGCGAAAACTCTCAAGGATCTTACCGCTGTTGAGATCCAGTTCGATGTAACCCACTCGTGCACCCAA
CTGATCTTCAGCATCTTTTACTTTCACCAGCGTTTCTGGGTGAGCAAAAACAGGAAGGCAAAATGCCGCA
AAAAAGGGAATAAGGGCGACACGGAAATGTTGAATACTCATACTCTTCCTTTTTCAATATTATTGAAGCA
TTTATCAGGGTTATTGTCTCATGAGCGGATACATATTTGAATGTATTTAGAAAAATAAACAAATAGGGGT
TCCGCGCACATTTCCCCGAAAAGTGCCACCTGACGTCGACGGATCGGGAGATCAACTTGTTTATTGCAGC
TTATAATGGTTACAAATAAAGCAATAGCATCACAAATTTCACAAATAAAGCATTTTTTTCACTGCATTCT
AGTTGTGGTTTGTCCAAACTCATCAATGTATCTTATCATGTCTGGATCAACTGGATAACTCAAGCTAACC
AAAATCATCCCAAACTTCCCACCCCATACCCTATTACCACTGCCAATTACCTGTGGTTTCATTTACTCTA
AACCTGTGATTCCTCTGAATTATTTTCATTTTAAAGAAATTGTATTTGTTAAATATGTACTACAAACTTA
GTAGTTGGAAGGGCTAATTCACTCCCAAAGAAGACAAGATATCCTTGATCTGTGGATCTACCACACACAA
GGCTACTTCCCTGATTAGCAGAACTACACACCAGGGCCAGGGGTCAGATATCCACTGACCTTTGGATGGT
GCTACAAGCTAGTACCAGTTGAGCCAGATAAGGTAGAAGAGGCCAATAAAGGAGAGAACACCAGCTTGTT
ACACCCTGTGAGCCTGCATGGGATGGATGACCCGGAGAGAGAAGTGTTAGAGTGGAGGTTTGACAGCCGC
CTAGCATTTCATCACGTGGCCCGAGAGCTGCATCCGGAGTACTTCAAGAACTGCTGATATCGAGCTTGCT
ACAAGGGACTTTCCGCTGGGGACTTTCCAGGGAGGCGTGGCCTGGGCGGGACTGGGGAGTGGCGAGCCCT
CAGATCCTGCATATAAGCAGCTGCTTTTTGCCTGTACTGGGTCTCTCTGGTTAGACCAGATCTGAGCCTG
GGAGCTCTCTGGCTAACTAGGGAACCCACTGCTTAAGCCTCAATAAAGCTTGCCTTGAGTGCTTCAAGTA
GTGTGTGCCCGTCTGTTGTGTGACTCTGGTAACTAGAGATCCCTCAGACCCTTTTAGTCAGTGTGGAAAA
TCTCTAGCAGTGGCGCCCGAACAGGGACTTGAAAGCGAAAGGGAAACCAGAGGAGCTCTCTCGACGCAGG
ACTCGGCTTGCTGAAGCGCGCACGGCAAGAGGCGAGGGGCGGCGACTGGTGAGTACGCCAAAAATTTTGA
CTAGCGGAGGCTAGAAGGAGAGAGATGGGTGCGAGAGCGTCAGTATTAAGCGGGGGAGAATTAGATCGCG
ATGGGAAAAAATTCGGTTAAGGCCAGGGGGAAAGAAAAAATATAAATTAAAACATATAGTATGGGCAAGC
AGGGAGCTAGAACGATTCGCAGTTAATCCTGGCCTGTTAGAAACATCAGAAGGCTGTAGACAAATACTGG
GACAGCTACAACCATCCCTTCAGACAGGATCAGAAGAACTTAGATCATTATATAATACAGTAGCAACCCT
CTATTGTGTGCATCAAAGGATAGAGATAAAAGACACCAAGGAAGCTTTAGACAAGATAGAGGAAGAGCAA
AACAAAAGTAAGACCACCGCACAGCAAGCGGCCGGCCGCTGATCTTCAGACCTGGAGGAGGAGATATGAG
GGACAATTGGAGAAGTGAATTATATAAATATAAAGTAGTAAAAATTGAACCATTAGGAGTAGCACCCACC
AAGGCAAAGAGAAGAGTGGTGCAGAGAGAAAAAAGAGCAGTGGGAATAGGAGCTTTGTTCCTTGGGTTCT
TGGGAGCAGCAGGAAGCACTATGGGCGCAGCGTCAATGACGCTGACGGTACAGGCCAGACAATTATTGTC
TGGTATAGTGCAGCAGCAGAACAATTTGCTGAGGGCTATTGAGGCGCAACAGCATCTGTTGCAACTCACA
GTCTGGGGCATCAAGCAGCTCCAGGCAAGAATCCTGGCTGTGGAAAGATACCTAAAGGATCAACAGCTCC
TGGGGATTTGGGGTTGCTCTGGAAAACTCATTTGCACCACTGCTGTGCCTTGGAATGCTAGTTGGAGTAA
TAAATCTCTGGAACAGATTTGGAATCACACGACCTGGATGGAGTGGGACAGAGAAATTAACAATTACACA
AGCTTAATACACTCCTTAATTGAAGAATCGCAAAACCAGCAAGAAAAGAATGAACAAGAATTATTGGAAT
TAGATAAATGGGCAAGTTTGTGGAATTGGTTTAACATAACAAATTGGCTGTGGTATATAAAATTATTCAT
AATGATAGTAGGAGGCTTGGTAGG
