>Addgene plasmid #204337 | pLVX-hSyn-Galpha-13 ONE-GO | depositor partial sequence | sequence record 396729 | pLVX-hSyn-Galpha-13-YFP-IRES*-PRGRH-Nluc
TTAAGAATAGTTTTTGCTGTACTTTCTATAGTGAATAGAGTTAGGCAGGGATATTCACCATTATCGTTTC
AGACCCACCTCCCAACCCCGAGGGGACCCGACAGGCCCGAAGGAATAGAAGAAGAAGGTGGAGAGAGAGA
CAGAGACAGATCCATTCGATTAGTGAACGGATCTCGACGGTATCGCCTTTAAAAGAAAAGGGGGGATTGG
GGGGTACAGTGCAGGGGAAAGAATAGTAGACATAATAGCAACAGACATACAAACTAAAGAATTACAAAAA
CAAATTACAAAAATTCAAAATTTTCGGGTTTATTACAGGGACAGCAGAGATCCAGTTTATCGATAGTGCA
AGTGGGTTTTAGGACCAGGATGAGGCGGGGTGGGGGTGCCTACCTGACGACCGACCCCGACCCACTGGAC
AAGCACCCAACCCCCATTCCCCAAATTGCGCATCCCCTATCAGAGAGGGGGAGGGGAAACAGGATGCGGC
GAGGCGCGTGCGCACTGCCAGCTTCAGCACCGCGGACAGTGCCTTCGCCCCCGCCTGGCGGCGCGCGCCA
CCGCCGCCTCAGCACTGAAGGCGCGCTGACGTCACTCGCCGGTCCCCCGCAAACTCCCCTTCCCGGCCAC
CTTGGTCGCGTCCGCGCCGCCGCCGGCCCAGCCGGACCGCACCACGCGAGGCGCGAGATAGGGGGGCACG
GGCGCGACCATCTGCGCTGCGGCGCCGGCGACTCAGCGCTGCCTCAGTCTGCGGTGGGCAGCGGAGGAGT
CGTGTCGTGCCTGAGAGCGCAGCTCGAGACTAGTTCTAGAGCGGCCGCGGATCCATGGCGGACTTCCTGC
CGTCGCGGTCCGTGCTGTCCGTGTGCTTCCCCGGCTGCCTGCTGACGAGTGGCGAGGCCGAGCAGCAACG
CAAGTCCAAGGAGATCGACAAATGCCTGTCTCGGGAAAAGACCTATGTGAAGCGGCTGGTGAAGATCCTG
CTGCTGGGCGCGGGCGAGAGCGGCAAGTCCACCTTCCTGAAGCAGATGCGGATCATCCACGGGCAGGACT
TCGACCAGCGCGCGCGCGAGGAGTTCCGCCCCACCATCTACAGCAACGTGATCAAAGGTATGAGGGTGCT
GGTTGATGCTCGAGAGAAGCTTCATATTCCCTGGGGAGACAACTCAAACCAACAACATGGAGATAAGATG
ATGTCGTTTGATACCCGGGCCCCGCGGGGATCAGGCATGGTTTCAAAGGGAGAAGAGTTGTTCACAGGGG
TTGTACCGATTCTTGTAGAACTTGACGGAGATGTCAACGGGCACAAGTTTAGTGTAAGTGGAGAAGGCGA
GGGCGATGCGACCTATGGAAAACTGACCCTTAAATTTATTTGTACTACGGGTAAATTGCCCGTTCCCTGG
CCGACATTGGTAACTACATTCGGATATGGTTTGATGTGCTTTGCAAGGTATCCGGATCACATGAAGCAGC
ATGATTTCTTCAAGTCCGCCATGCCCGAAGGCTACGTCCAGGAGCGCACCATCTTCTTCAAGGACGACGG
CAACTACAAGACCCGCGCCGAGGTGAAGTTCGAGGGCGACACCCTGGTGAACCGCATCGAGCTGAAGGGC
ATCGACTTCAAGGAGGACGGCAACATCCTGGGGCACAAGCTGGAGTACAACTACAACAGCCACAACGTCT
ATATCATGGCCGACAAGCAGAAGAACGGCATCAAGGTGAACTTCAAGATCCGCCACAACATCGAGGACGG
CAGCGTGCAGCTCGCCGACCACTACCAGCAGAACACCCCCATCGGCGACGGCCCCGTGCTGCTGCCCGAC
AACCACTACCTGAGCTACCAGTCCGCCATGAGCAAAGACCCCAACGAGAAGCGCGATCACATGGTCCTGC
TGGAGTTCGTGACCGCCGCCGGGATCACTCTCGGCATGGACGAGCTGTACAAGGGATCAGGCCCGCGGAT
GGCAGCCCAAGGAATGGTGGAAACAAGGGTTTTCTTACAATATCTTCCTGCTATAAGAGCATTATGGGCA
GACAGCGGCATACAGAATGCCTATGACCGGCGTCGAGAATTTCAACTGGGTGAATCTGTAAAATATTTCC
TGGATAACTTGGATAAACTTGGAGAACCAGAGTATATGCCAACAGAACAAGATATTCTGCTTGCCAGAAG
ACCCACCAAAGGCATCCATGAATACGACTTTGAAATAAAAAATGTTCCTTTCAAAATGGTTGATGTAGGT
GGTCAGAGATCAGAAAGGAAACGTTGGTTTGAATGTTTCGACAGTGTGACATCAATACTTTTCCTTGTTT
CCTCAAGTGAATTTGACCAGGTGCTTATGGAAGATCGACTGACCAATCGCCTTACAGAGTCTCTGAACAT
TTTTGAAACAATCGTCAATAACCGGGTTTTCAGCAATGTCTCCATAATTCTGTTCTTAAACAAGACAGAC
TTGCTTGAGGAGAAGGTGCAAATTGTGAGCATCAAAGACTATTTCCTAGAATTTGAAGGGGATCCCCACT
GCTTAAGAGACGTCCAAAAATTCCTGGTGGAATGTTTCCGGAACAAACGCCGGGACCAGCAACAGAAGCC
CTTATACCACCACTTCACCACTGCTATCAACACGGAGAACATCCGCCTTGTTTTCCGTGACGTGAAGGAT
ACTATTCTGCATGACAACCTCAAGCAGCTTATGCTACAGTGATCTAGGCGGCCGCCGCCCCTCTCCCTCC
CCCCCCCCTAACGTTACTGGCCGAAGCCGCTTGGAATAAGGCCGGTGTGCGTTTGTCTATATGTTATTTT
CCACCATATTGCCGTCTTTTGGCAATGTGAGGGCCCGGAAACCTGGCCCTGTCTTCTTGACGAGCATTCC
TAGGGGTCTTTCCCCTCTCGCCAAAGGAATGCAAGGTCTGTTGAATGTCGTGAAGGAAGCAGTTCCTCTG
GAAGCTTCTTGAAGACAAACAACGTCTGTAGCGACCCTTTGCAGGCAGCGGAACCCCCCACCTGGCGACA
GGTGCCTCTGCGGCCAAAAGCCACGTGTATAAGATACACCTGCAAAGGCGGCACAACCCCAGTGCCACGT
TGTGAGTTGGATAGTTGTGGAAAGAGTCAAATGGCTCTCCTCAAGCGTATTCAACAAGGGGCTGAAGGAT
GCCCAGAAGGTACCCCATTGTATGGGATCTGATCTGGGGCCTCGGTGCACATGCTTTACATGTGTTTAGT
CGAGGTTAAAAAAACGTCTAGGCCCCCCGAACCACGGGGACGTGGTTTTCCTTTGAAAAACACGATGATA
AGCTTGCCACAACCCGTACCAAAGATGGGGAGTAGCAAGAGCAAGACGTCGAATTCCGGAATCAAGCTTC
TGATTATTGGCCCAGAGGAAGATTATGACCCAGGTTATTTCAACAATGAGAGTGACATCATCTTCCAAGA
TCTTGAAAAACTGAAGTCACATCCAGCTTACTTGGTAGTTTTTCTACGTTACATCCTCTCTCAGGCAGAC
CCTGGCCCCCTGCTTTTTTATTTGTGTTCAGAAGTTTATCAACAGACAAATCCCAAAGATTCCCGAAGTC
TGGGGAAAGACATCTGGAACATTTTCCTGGAGAAAAATGCGCCTCTCAGAGTGAAGATCCCTGAGATGTT
GCAGGCTGAAATTGACCTACGCCTGCGGAACAATGAGGACCCTCGCAATGTGCTCTGTGAAGCTCAGGAG
GCAGTCATGCTGGAAATCCAGGAGCAGATCAACGACTACAGATCCAAGCGTACTCTGGGCCTGGGCAGCC
TCTATGGTGAAAATGACCTGCTAGGCCTGGATGGGGACCCTCTTCGAGAACGCCAAATGGCTGAGAAGCA
GCTGGCTGCCCTTGGAGATATCTTGTCCAAATATGAGGAAGATCGGAGTGCCCCCATGGACTTTGCTGTT
AATACCTTTATGAGCCACGCTGGGATCCGTCTTCGGGAGTCTCGAGGCGGATCAGGCGGATCCATGGTCT
TCACACTCGAAGATTTCGTTGGGGACTGGCGACAGACAGCCGGCTACAACCTGGACCAAGTCCTTGAACA
GGGAGGTGTGTCCAGTTTGTTTCAGAATCTCGGGGTGTCCGTAACTCCGATCCAAAGGATTGTCCTGAGC
GGTGAAAATGGGCTGAAGATCGACATCCATGTCATCATCCCGTATGAAGGTCTGAGCGGCGACCAAATGG
GCCAGATCGAAAAAATTTTTAAGGTGGTGTACCCTGTGGATGATCATCACTTTAAGGTGATCCTGCACTA
TGGCACACTGGTAATCGACGGGGTTACGCCGAACATGATCGACTATTTCGGACGGCCGTATGAAGGCATC
GCCGTGTTCGACGGCAAAAAGATCACTGTAACAGGGACCCTGTGGAACGGCAACAAAATTATCGACGAGC
GCCTGATCAACCCCGACGGCTCCCTGCTGTTCCGAGTAACCATCAACGGAGTGACCGGCTGGCGGCTGTG
CGAACGCATTCTGGCGTAAACGCGTCTGGAACAATCAACCTCTGGATTACAAAATTTGTGAAAGATTGAC
TGGTATTCTTAACTATGTTGCTCCTTTTACGCTATGTGGATACGCTGCTTTAATGCCTTTGTATCATGCT
ATTGCTTCCCGTATGGCTTTCATTTTCTCCTCCTTGTATAAATCCTGGTTGCTGTCTCTTTATGAGGAGT
TGTGGCCCGTTGTCAGGCAACGTGGCGTGGTGTGCACTGTGTTTGCTGACGCAACCCCCACTGGTTGGGG
CATTGCCACCACCTGTCAGCTCCTTTCCGGGACTTTCGCTTTCCCCCTCCCTATTGCCACGGCGGAACTC
ATCGCCGCCTGCCTTGCCCGCTGCTGGACAGGGGCTCGGCTGTTGGGCACTGACAATTCCGTGGTGTTGT
CGGGGAAGCTGACGTCCTTTCCATGGCTGCTCGCCTGTGTTGCCACCTGGATTCTGCGCGGGACGTCCTT
CTGCTACGTCCCTTCGGCCCTCAATCCAGCGGACCTTCCTTCCCGCGGCCTGCTGCCGGCTCTGCGGCCT
CTTCCGCGTCTTCGCCTTCGCCCTCAGACGAGTCGGATCTCCCTTTGGGCCGCCTCCCCGC
